>Addgene plasmid #215708 | Cytoplasmic PancACe | addgene full sequence | sequence record 425050 | Addgene NGS Result
TCCTTCATATTTGCATATACGATACAAGGCTGTTAGAGAGATAATTGGAATTAATTTGACTGTAAACACA
AAGATATTAGTACAAAATACGTGACGTAGAAAGTAATAATTTCTTGGGTAGTTTGCAGTTTTAAAATTAT
GTTTTAAAATGGACTATCATATGCCAAGTACGCCCCCTATTGACGTCAATGACGGTAAATGGCCCGCCTG
GCATTATGCCCAGTACATGACCTTATGGGACTTTCCTACTTGGCAGTACATCTACGTATTAGTCATCGCT
ATTACCATGGTGATGCGGTTTTGGCAGTACATCAATGGGCGTGGATAGCGGTTTGACTCACGGGGATTTC
CAAGTCTCCACCCCATTGACGTCAATGGGAGTTTGTTTTGGCACCAAAATCAACGGGACTTTCCAAAATG
TCGTAACAACTCCGCCCCATTGACGCAAATGGGCGGTAGGCGTGTACGGTGGGAGGTCTATATAAGCAGA
GCTGGTTTAGTGAACCGTCAGATCCGCTAGCGCTACCGGTCGCCACCATGGTGACCGGTCTGCAGAAAAA
GCTGGAAGAGCTGGAACTGGACGACTACAAGGATGACGATGACAAGCTCGATGGAGGATACCCATACGAT
GTTCCAGATTACGCTGCTCGAGGTTATCAAACAAGTTTGTACAAAAAAGCAGGCTCCACCATGGGGCATA
TGAAGCTGACAATCATTCGCCTGGAGAAATTTTCCGACCAGGATAGAATCGACCTTCAGAAGATCTGGCC
CGAATATTCTCCCAGTAGCCTCCAAGTAGACGACAACCATCGAATCTACGCCGCGAGATTTAATGAACGA
CTGCTTGCGGCGGTTAGGGTAACCCTCAGCGGTACGGAAGGTGCTCTGGACTCCCTGCGGGTCCGAGGAG
CAAACGTCTATATCAAGGCCGACAAGCAGAAGAACGGCATCAAGGCGAACTTCAAGATCCGCCACAACAT
CGAGGACGGCGGCGTGCAGCTCGCCTACCACTACCAGCAGAACACCCCCATCGGCGACGGCCCCGTGCTG
CTGCCCGACAACCACTACCTGAGCGTGCAGTCCAAACTTTCGAAAGACCCCAACGAGAAGCGCGATCACA
TGGTCCTGCTGGAGTTCGTGACCGCCGCCGGGATCACTCTCGGCATGGACGAGCTGTACAAGGGCGGTAC
CGGAGGGAGCATGGTGAGCAAGGGCGAGGAGCTGTTCACCGGGGTGGTGCCCATCCTGGTCGAGCTGGAC
GGCGACGTAAACGGCCACAAGTTCAGCGTGTCCGGCGAGGGTGAGGGCGATGCCACCTACGGCAAGCTGA
CCCTGAAGTTCATCTGCACCACCGGCAAGCTGCCCGTGCCCTGGCCCACCCTCGTGACCACCCTGACCTA
CGGCGTGCAGTGCTTCAGCCGCTACCCCGACCACATGAAGCAGCACGACTTCTTCAAGTCCGCCATGCCC
GAAGGCTACATCCAGGAGCGCACCATCTTCTTCAAGGACGACGGCAACTACAAGACCCGCGCCGAGGTGA
AGTTCGAGGGCGACACCCTGGTGAACCGCATCGAGCTGAAGGGCATCGACTTCAAGGAGGACGGCAACAT
CCTGGGGCACAAGCTGGAGTACAACGGTGCTGAGGTGACAAGACGGAGAGGGGTAGGACAATATTTGCTC
GAGGAGGTCCTTAGAAATAACCCCGGAGTAAGTTGCTGGTGGATGGCGGACGCTGGAGTTGAGGATCGCG
GAGTCATGACGGCTTTCATGCAGGCCCTTGGGTTCACCGCACAGCAAGGGGGCTGGGAGAAGTGCTAATC
CGGACTCAGATCTCGAGCTCAAGCTTCGAATTCTCGACCTCGAGACAAATGGCAGTATTCATCCACAATT
TTAAAAGAAAAGGGGGGATTGGGGGGTACAGTGCAGGGGAAAGAATAGTAGACATAATAGCAACAGACAT
ACAAACTAAAGAATTACAAAAACAAATTACAAAAATTCAAAATTTTCGGGTTTATTACAGGGACAGCAGA
GATCCACTTTGGCCGCGGCTCGAGGGGGTTGGGGTTGCGCCTTTTCCAAGGCAGCCCTGGGTTTGCGCAG
GGACGCGGCTGCTCTGGGCGTGGTTCCGGGAAACGCAGCGGCGCCGACCCTGGGTCTCGCACATTCTTCA
CGTCCGTTCGCAGCGTCACCCGGATCTTCGCCGCTACCCTTGTGGGCCCCCCGGCGACGCTTCCTGCTCC
GCCCCTAAGTCGGGAAGGTTCCTTGCGGTTCGCGGCGTGCCGGACGTGACAAACGGAAGCCGCACGTCTC
ACTAGTACCCTCGCAGACGGACAGCGCCAGGGAGCAATGGCAGCGCGCCGACCGCGATGGGCTGTGGCCA
ATAGCGGCTGCTCAGCAGGGCGCGCCGAGAGCAGCGGCCGGGAAGGGGCGGTGCGGGAGGCGGGGTGTGG
GGCGGTAGTGTGGGCCCTGTTCCTGCCCGCGCGGTGTTCCGCATTCTGCAAGCCTCCGGAGCGCACGTCG
GCAGTCGGCTCCCTCGTTGACCGAATCACCGACCTCTCTCCCCAGGGGGATCCACCGGAGCTTACCATGA
CCGAGTACAAGCCCACGGTGCGCCTCGCCACCCGCGACGACGTCCCCAGGGCCGTACGCACCCTCGCCGC
CGCGTTCGCCGACTACCCCGCCACGCGCCACACCGTCGATCCGGACCGCCACATCGAGCGGGTCACCGAG
CTGCAAGAACTCTTCCTCACGCGCGTCGGGCTCGACATCGGCAAGGTGTGGGTCGCGGACGACGGCGCCG
CGGTGGCGGTCTGGACCACGCCGGAGAGCGTCGAAGCGGGGGCGGTGTTCGCCGAGATCGGCCCGCGCAT
GGCCGAGTTGAGCGGTTCCCGGCTGGCCGCGCAGCAACAGATGGAAGGCCTCCTGGCGCCGCACCGGCCC
AAGGAGCCCGCGTGGTTCCTGGCCACCGTCGGCGTCTCGCCCGACCACCAGGGCAAGGGTCTGGGCAGCG
CCGTCGTGCTCCCCGGAGTGGAGGCGGCCGAGCGCGCCGGGGTGCCCGCCTTCCTGGAGACCTCCGCGCC
CCGCAACCTCCCCTTCTACGAGCGGCTCGGCTTCACCGTCACCGCCGACGTCGAGGTGCCCGAAGGACCG
CGCACCTGGTGCATGACCCGCAAGCCCGGTGCCTGACGCCCGCCCCACGACCCGCAGCGCCCGACCGAAA
GGAGCGCACGACCCCATGCATCGGTACCTTTAAGACCAATGACTTACAAGGCAGCTGTAGATCTTAGCCA
CTTTTTAAAAGAAAAGGGGGGACTGGAAGGGCTAATTCACTCCCAACGAAGACAAGATCTGCTTTTTGCT
TGTACTGGGTCTCTCTGGTTAGACCAGATCTGAGCCTGGGAGCTCTCTGGCTAACTAGGGAACCCACTGC
TTAAGCCTCAATAAAGCTTGCCTTGAGTGCTTCAAGTAGTGTGTGCCCGTCTGTTGTGTGACTCTGGTAA
CTAGAGATCCCTCAGACCCTTTTAGTCAGTGTGGAAAATCTCTAGCAGTAGTAGTTCATGTCATCTTATT
ATTCAGTATTTATAACTTGCAAAGAAATGAATATCAGAGAGTGAGAGGAACTTGTTTATTGCAGCTTATA
ATGGTTACAAATAAAGCAATAGCATCACAAATTTCACAAATAAAGCATTTTTTTCACTGCATTCTAGTTG
TGGTTTGTCCAAACTCATCAATGTATCTTATCATGTCTGGCTCTAGCTATCCCGCCCCTAACTCCGCCCA
TCCCGCCCCTAACTCCGCCCAGTTCCGCCCATTCTCCGCCCCATGGCTGACTAATTTTTTTTATTTATGC
AGAGGCCGAGGCCGCCTCGGCCTCTGAGCTATTCCAGAAGTAGTGAGGAGGCTTTTTTGGAGGCCTAGGG
ACGTACCCAATTCGCCCTATAGTGAGTCGTATTACGCGCGCTCACTGGCCGTCGTTTTACAACGTCGTGA
CTGGGAAAACCCTGGCGTTACCCAACTTAATCGCCTTGCAGCACATCCCCCTTTCGCCAGCTGGCGTAAT
AGCGAAGAGGCCCGCACCGATCGCCCTTCCCAACAGTTGCGCAGCCTGAATGGCGAATGGG
[124 nt withheld, positions 4122-4245]
C
[91 nt withheld, positions 4247-4337]
A
[49 nt withheld, positions 4339-4387]
CCTTTGACGTTGGAGTCCACGTTCTTT
[37 nt withheld, positions 4415-4451]
ACCCTATCTCGGTCTATTCTTTTGATTTATAAGGGATTTTGCCGATTTCGGCCTATTGGTTAAAAAATGA
GCTGATTTAACAAAAATTTAACGCGAATTTTAACAAAATATTAACGCTTACAATTTAGGTGGCACTTTTC
GGGGAAATGTGCGCGGAACCCCTATTTGTTTATTTTTCTAAATACATTCAAATATGTATCCGCTCATGAG
ACAATAACCCTGATAAATGCTTCAATAATATTGAAAAAGGAAGAGTATGAGTATTCAACATTTCCGTGTC
GCCCTTATTCCCTTTTTTGCGGCATTTTGCCTTCCTGTTTTTGCTCACCCAGAAACGCTGGTGAAAGTAA
AAGATGCTGAAGATCAGTTGGGTGCACGAGTGGGTTACATCGAACTGGATCTCAACAGCGGTAAGATCCT
TGAGAGTTTTCGCCCCGAAGAACGTTTTCCAATGATGAGCACTTTTAAAGTTCTGCTATGTGGCGCGGTA
TTATCCCGTATTGACGCCGGGCAAGAGCAACTCGGTCGCCGCATACACTATTCTCAGAATGACTTGGTTG
AGTACTCACCAGTCACAGAAAAGCATCTTACGGATGGCATGACAGTAAGAGAATTATGCAGTGCTGCCAT
AACCATGAGTGATAACACTGCGGCCAACTTACTTCTGACAACGATCGGAGGACCGAAGGAGCTAACCGCT
TTTTTGCACAACATGGGGGATCATGTAACTCGCCTTGATCGTTGGGAACCGGAGCTGAATGAAGCCATAC
CAAACGACGAGCGTGACACCACGATGCCTGTAGCAATGGCAACAACGTTGCGCAAACTATTAACTGGCGA
ACTACTTACTCTAGCTTCCCGGCAACAATTAATAGACTGGATGGAGGCGGATAAAGTTGCAGGACCACTT
CTGCGCTCGGCCCTTCCGGCTGGCTGGTTTATTGCTGATAAATCTGGAGCCGGTGAGCGTGGGTCTCGCG
GTATCATTGCAGCACTGGGGCCAGATGGTAAGCCCTCCCGTATCGTAGTTATCTACACGACGGGGAGTCA
GGCAACTATGGATGAACGAAATAGACAGATCGCTGAGATAGGTGCCTCACTGATTAAGCATTGGTAACTG
TCAGACCAAGTTTACTCATATATACTTTAGATTGATTTAAAACTTCATTTTTAATTTAAAAGGATCTAGG
TGAAGATCCTTTTTGATAATCTCATGACCAAAATCCCTTAACGTGAGTTTTCGTTCCACTGAGCGTCAGA
CCCCGTAGAAAAGATCAAAGGATCTTCTTGAGATCCTTTTTTTCTGCGCGTAATCTGCTGCTTGCAAACA
AAAAAACCACCGCTACCAGCGGTGGTTTGTTTGCCGGATCAAGAGCTACCAACTCTTTTTCCGAAGGTAA
CTGGCTTCAGCAGAGCGCAGATACCAAATACTGTTCTTCTAGTGTAGCCGTAGTTAGGCCACCACTTCAA
GAACTCTGTAGCACCGCCTACATACCTCGCTCTGCTAATCCTGTTACCAGTGGCTGCTGCCAGTGGCGAT
AAGTCGTGTCTTACCGGGTTGGACTCAAGACGATAGTTACCGGATAAGGCGCAGCGGTCGGGCTGAACGG
GGGGTTCGTGCACACAGCCCAGCTTGGAGCGAACGACCTACACCGAACTGAGATACCTACAGCGTGAGCT
ATGAGAAAGCGCCACGCTTCCCGAAGGGAGAAAGGCGGACAGGTATCCGGTAAGCGGCAGGGTCGGAACA
GGAGAGCGCACGAGGGAGCTTCCAGGGGGAAACGCCTGGTATCTTTATAGTCCTGTCGGGTTTCGCCACC
TCTGACTTGAGCGTCGATTTTTGTGATGCTCGTCAGGGGGGCGGAGCCTATGGAAAAACGCCAGCAACGC
GGCCTTTTTACGGTTCCTGGCCTTTTGCTGGCCTTTTGCTCACATGTTCTTTCCTGCGTTATCCCCTGAT
TCTGTGGATAACCGTATTACCGCCTTTGAGTGAGCTGATACCGCTCGCCGCAGCCGAACGACCGAGCGCA
GCGAGTCAGTGAGCGAGGAAGCGGAAGAGCGCCCAATACGCAAACCGCCTCTCCCCGCGCGTTGGCCGAT
TCATTAATGCAGCTGGCACGACAGGTTTCCCGACTGGAAAGCGGGCAGTGAGCGCAACGCAATTAATGTG
AGTTAGCTCACTCATTAGGCACCCCAGGCTTTACACTTTATGCTTCCGGCTCGTATGTTGTGTGGAATTG
TGAGCGGATAACAATTTCACACAGGAAACAGCTATGACCATGATTACGCCAAGCGCGCAATTAACCCTCA
CTAAAGGGAACAAAAGCTGGAGCTGCAAGCTTAATGTAGTCTTATGCAATACTCTTGTAGTCTTGCAACA
TGGTAACGATGAGTTAGCAACATGCCTTACAAGGAGAGAAAAAGCACCGTGCATGCCGATTGGTGGAAGT
AAGGTGGTACGATCGTGCCTTATTAGGAAGGCAACAGACGGGTCTGACATGGATTGGACGAACCACTGAA
TTGCCGCATTGCAGAGATATTGTATTTAAGTGCCTAGCTCGATACATAAACGGGTCTCTCTGGTTAGACC
AGATCTGAGCCTGGGAGCTCTCTGGCTAACTAGGGAACCCACTGCTTAAGCCTCAATAAAGCTTGCCTTG
AGTGCTTCAAGTAGTGTGTGCCCGTCTGTTGTGTGACTCTGGTAACTAGAGATCCCTCAGACCCTTTTAG
TCAGTGTGGAAAATCTCTAGCAGTGGCGCCCGAACAGGGACTTGAAAGCGAAAGGGAAACCAGAGGAGCT
CTCTCGACGCAGGACTCGGCTTGCTGAAGCGCGCACGGCAAGAGGCGAGGGGCGGCGACTGGTGAGTACG
CCAAAAATTTTGACTAGCGGAGGCTAGAAGGAGAGAGATGGGTGCGAGAGCGTCAGTATTAAGCGGGGGA
GAATTAGATCGCGATGGGAAAAAATTCGGTTAAGGCCAGGGGGAAAGAAAAAATATAAATTAAAACATAT
AGTATGGGCAAGCAGGGAGCTAGAACGATTCGCAGTTAATCCTGGCCTGTTAGAAACATCAGAAGGCTGT
AGACAAATACTGGGACAGCTACAACCATCCCTTCAGACAGGATCAGAAGAACTTAGATCATTATATAATA
CAGTAGCAACCCTCTATTGTGTGCATCAAAGGATAGAGATAAAAGACACCAAGGAAGCTTTAGACAAGAT
AGAGGAAGAGCAAAACAAAAGTAAGACCACCGCACAGCAAGCGGCCGCTGATCTTCAGACCTGGAGGAGG
AGATATGAGGGACAATTGGAGAAGTGAATTATATAAATATAAAGTAGTAAAAATTGAACCATTAGGAGTA
GCACCCACCAAGGCAAAGAGAAGAGTGGTGCAGAGAGAAAAAAGAGCAGTGGGAATAGGAGCTTTGTTCC
TTGGGTTCTTGGGAGCAGCAGGAAGCACTATGGGCGCAGCGTCAATGACGCTGACGGTACAGGCCAGACA
ATTATTGTCTGGTATAGTGCAGCAGCAGAACAATTTGCTGAGGGCTATTGAGGCGCAACAGCATCTGTTG
CAACTCACAGTCTGGGGCATCAAGCAGCTCCAGGCAAGAATCCTGGCTGTGGAAAGATACCTAAAGGATC
AACAGCTCCTGGGGATTTGGGGTTGCTCTGGAAAACTCATTTGCACCACTGCTGTGCCTTGGAATGCTAG
TTGGAGTAATAAATCTCTGGAACAGATTTGGAATCACACGACCTGGATGGAGTGGGACAGAGAAATTAAC
AATTACACAAGCTTAATACACTCCTTAATTGAAGAATCGCAAAACCAGCAAGAAAAGAATGAACAAGAAT
TATTGGAATTAGATAAATGGGCAAGTTTGTGGAATTGGTTTAACATAACAAATTGGCTGTGGTATATAAA
ATTATTCATAATGATAGTAGGAGGCTTGGTAGGTTTAAGAATAGTTTTTGCTGTACTTTCTATAGTGAAT
AGAGTTAGGCAGGGATATTCACCATTATCGTTTCAGACCCACCTCCCAACCCCGAGGGGACCCGACAGGC
CCGAAGGAATAGAAGAAGAAGGTGGAGAGAGAGACAGAGACAGATCCATTCGATTAGTGAACGGATCTCG
ACGGTATCGATCACGAGACTAGCCTCGAGCGGCCGCCCCCTTCACCGAGGGCCTATTTCCCATGAT
Features (pLannotate 1.2.2; 32 found; start..end, strand, type, name):
    155..289     +  enhancer       CMV enhancer (fragment): human cytomegalovirus immediate early enhancer; contains an 18-bp deletion relative to the standard CMV enhancer
    290..493     +  promoter       CMV promoter: human cytomegalovirus (CMV) immediate early promoter
    586..606     +  CDS            FLAG (fragment): FLAG® epitope tag, followed by an enterokinase cleavage site
    619..645     +  CDS            3xHA (fragment): three tandem HA epitope tags
    661..685     +  protein_bind   attB1: mutant version of attB; recombination site for the Gateway® BP reaction BP Clonase™
    913..1635    +  CDS            cEGFP: cEGFP is a basic (constitutively fluorescent) green fluorescent protein published in 2008, derived from Aequorea victoria.
   1819..1854    +  misc_feature   MCS (fragment): multiple cloning site
   1889..2006    +  misc_feature   cPPT/CTS: central polypurine tract and central termination sequence of HIV-1
   2055..2565    +  promoter       hPGK promoter: human phosphoglycerate kinase 1 promoter
   2587..3186    +  CDS            PuroR: puromycin N-acetyltransferase; pac from Streptomyces alboniger; confers resistance to puromycin
   3229..3312    +  CDS            nef (fragment): NEF_HV1Z2 - Experimental evidence at protein level: Swiss-Prot protein existence level 1. Extracellular Nef protein targets CD4(+) T-lymphocytes for apoptosis by interacting with CXCR4 surface receptors. From Human immunodeficiency virus type 1 group M subtype D (isolate Z2/CDC-Z34) (HIV-1).
   3314..3547    +  LTR            3' LTR (ΔU3): self-inactivating 3' long terminal repeat (LTR) from HIV-1
   3619..3740    +  polyA_signal   SV40 poly(A) signal: SV40 polyadenylation signal
   3780..3915    +  rep_origin     SV40 ori: SV40 origin of replication
   3936..3954    -  promoter       T7 promoter: promoter for bacteriophage T7 RNA polymerase
   3962..4117    +  CDS            lacZα (fragment): LacZα fragment of β-galactosidase; lacZ fragment
   4122..4550    +  rep_origin     f1 ori (sequence partly withheld): f1 bacteriophage origin of replication; arrow indicates direction of (+) strand synthesis
   4603..4707    +  promoter       AmpR promoter: bla
   4708..5568    +  CDS            AmpR: β-lactamase; bla; confers resistance to ampicillin, carbenicillin, and related antibiotics
   5739..6327    +  rep_origin     ori: high-copy-number ColE1/pMB1/pBR322/pUC origin of replication
   6510..6602    +  CDS            lacI (fragment): lac repressor; lacI; The lac repressor binds to the lac operator to inhibit transcription in E. coli. This inhibition can be relieved by adding lactose or isopropyl-β-D-thiogalactopyranoside (IPTG).
   6615..6636    +  protein_bind   CAP binding site: CAP binding activates transcription in the presence of cAMP. E. coli catabolite activator protein
   6651..6681    +  promoter       lac promoter: promoter for the E. coli lac operon
   6689..6705    +  protein_bind   lac operator: The lac repressor binds to the lac operator to inhibit transcription in E. coli. This inhibition can be relieved by adding lactose or isopropyl-β-D-thiogalactopyranoside (IPTG). lac repressor encoded by lacI
   6750..6768    +  promoter       T3 promoter: promoter for bacteriophage T3 RNA polymerase
   6796..7022    +  promoter       RSV promoter: Rous sarcoma virus enhancer/promoter
   7023..7203    +  LTR            5' LTR (truncated): truncated 5' long terminal repeat (LTR) from HIV-1
   7250..7375    +  misc_feature   HIV-1 Ψ: packaging signal of human immunodeficiency virus type 1
   7359..7722    +  CDS            HIV-1 gag (fragment): gag protein from human immunodeficiency virus 1; gag
   7868..8101    +  misc_feature   RRE: The Rev response element (RRE) of HIV-1 allows for Rev-dependent mRNA export from the nucleus to the cytoplasm.
   8478..8578    +  CDS            Rev (fragment): human immunodeficiency virus 1 (HIV-1) Rev protein; rev; enhances nuclear export of unspliced and incompletely spliced viral mRNAs
   8628..164     +  promoter       U6 promoter (fragment) (across the origin): RNA polymerase III promoter for human U6 snRNA
