[The description below was written by a language model from this plasmid's Addgene catalogue record and pLannotate feature annotations shown in this document.]
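Description:
Cytoplasmic PancACe is a third-generation-style, self-inactivating lentiviral expression plasmid built on the pLJM1 backbone (about 8.6 kb in total) for delivering a genetically encoded fluorescent acetyl-CoA biosensor to mammalian cells. It is propagated in E. coli through a high-copy ColE1/pUC-type origin with ampicillin resistance. An f1 origin and remnants of a lac/lacZα cloning region flanked by T3 and T7 promoters are also present. The viral portion comprises an RSV promoter driving a truncated HIV-1 5' LTR, the Ψ packaging signal with a gag fragment, the RRE for Rev-dependent export of the genomic RNA, a cPPT/CTS, and a ΔU3 3' LTR followed by an SV40 poly(A) signal and an SV40 origin. Packaging functions are not encoded and must be supplied in trans.

The payload is a roughly 1.3 kb PancACe open reading frame transcribed from the CMV enhancer/promoter. The catalogue lists the insert as derived from E. coli and A. victoria, and notes that its circularly permuted GFP portion was cloned from another deposited plasmid. The feature table annotates only this GFP-derived segment, as "cEGFP", and does not name the flanking E. coli-derived sensing domain. At the N terminus the sensor carries a cytoplasmic localization sequence plus FLAG and HA epitopes for detection. An attB1 site lies between the tags and the sensor coding region. Downstream, a human PGK promoter drives puromycin N-acetyltransferase, allowing selection of transfected or transduced cells. The construct is intended for transient or stable expression of the sensor to visualize acetyl-CoA specifically in the cytoplasm of live cells.
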