Addgene plasmid #215708: Cytoplasmic PancACe
Purpose: Expresses acetyl-CoA biosensor in the cytoplasm
Depositing lab: Katharine Diehl. Depositing organization: University of Utah. Publication: A genetically encoded fluorescent biosensor for visualization of acetyl-CoA in live cells. Smith JJ, Valentino TR, Ablicki AH, Banerjee R, Colligan AR, Eckert DM, Desjardins GA, Diehl KL. Cell Chem Biol. 2025 Jan 21:S2451-9456(25)00002-9. doi: 10.1016/j.chembiol.2025.01.002. PubMed 39874963.
Backbone
  Vector backbone: pLJM1
  Backbone size w/o insert (bp): 7300
  Total vector size (bp): 8600
  Vector type: Mammalian Expression, Lentiviral
  Selectable markers: Puromycin
Growth in bacteria
  Bacterial resistance: Ampicillin, 100 μg/mL
  Growth temperature: 37°C
  Growth strain: NEB Stable
  Copy number: High Copy
Gene/Insert
  Gene/Insert name: PancACe (alt name: acetyl-CoA biosensor)
  Species: E. coli, A. victoria
  Insert size (bp): 1278
  Promoter: CMV
  Tag / fusion protein: cytoplasmic localization sequence (N terminal on insert); FLAG (N terminal on insert); HA (N terminal on insert)
  Cloning method: Gibson Cloning
  Sequencing primers: 5′ CMV forward
Resource information
  A portion of this plasmid was derived from a plasmid made by: The cpGFP portion of the gene was cloned from Addgene plasmid #64854 (Jin Zhang).
Terms and licenses: Academic/Nonprofit Terms; Industry Terms: Not Available to Industry
Depositor comments: Please visit https://doi.org/10.1101/2023.12.31.573774 for bioRxiv preprint.
How to cite: Cytoplasmic PancACe was a gift from Katharine Diehl (Addgene plasmid # 215708 ; http://n2t.net/addgene:215708 ; RRID:Addgene_215708)
